Addgene plasmid #161680: IDG_KCNA7_OE_1
Purpose: Overexpresses KCNA7
Depositing lab: Mike McManus. Depositing organization: University of California, San Francisco (UCSF).
Backbone
  Vector backbone: pLX304
  Vector type: Mammalian Expression
  Selectable markers: Blasticidin
Growth in bacteria
  Bacterial resistance: Ampicillin, 100 μg/mL
  Growth temperature: 30°C
  Growth strain: NEB Stable
  Copy number: Low Copy
Gene/Insert
  Gene/Insert name: KCNA7
  Species: H. sapiens (human)
  Entrez Gene: KCNA7 (a.k.a. HAK6, KV1.7)
  Tag / fusion protein: V5 (C terminal on backbone)
  Cloning method: Gateway Cloning
Terms and licenses: Academic/Nonprofit Terms; Industry Terms: Not Available to Industry
How to cite: IDG_KCNA7_OE_1 was a gift from Mike McManus (Addgene plasmid # 161680 ; http://n2t.net/addgene:161680 ; RRID:Addgene_161680)
