[The description below was written by a language model from this plasmid's Addgene catalogue record and pLannotate feature annotations shown in this document.]
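Description:
IDG_KCNA7_OE_1 is a mammalian overexpression construct for human KCNA7 (also known as HAK6 or Kv1.7), a voltage-gated potassium channel subunit, built in the pLX304 backbone. Although catalogued simply as a mammalian expression vector, the feature table shows a third-generation, self-inactivating HIV-1 lentiviral transfer architecture. An RSV promoter drives a truncated 5' LTR, followed by the Ψ packaging signal with a gag fragment, the Rev response element, a cPPT/CTS, and a ΔU3 3' LTR, with an SV40 poly(A) signal and SV40 origin downstream. The plasmid can therefore be used either for direct transfection or for packaging into lentiviral particles for stable integration. In bacteria it is maintained through a ColE1/pUC-type origin and ampicillin resistance, and an f1 origin is also present. The catalogue lists it as low copy and grown in a recombination-deficient stable strain, which is common practice for LTR-containing plasmids.

Two expression units lie between the LTRs. A human PGK promoter drives blasticidin S deaminase for selection of transduced or transfected mammalian cells. Downstream, the CMV enhancer/promoter drives the KCNA7 open reading frame, which was introduced by Gateway cloning and is flanked by attB1 and attB2 sites. The ORF continues into a backbone-encoded C-terminal V5 epitope tag for antibody detection, and a WPRE follows to enhance transcript stability and expression. The automated annotation labels the insert as a fragment of rat Kcna6. This most likely reflects homology among Kv1-family members rather than a different insert, since the catalogue identifies it as human KCNA7. The stated purpose is overexpression of KCNA7.
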