Features (pLannotate 1.2.2; 31 found; start..end, strand, type, name):
     24..524     +  promoter       hPGK promoter: human phosphoglycerate kinase 1 promoter
    536..931     +  CDS            BSD: blasticidin S deaminase; Aspergillus terreus BSD; confers resistance to blasticidin
    991..1108    +  misc_feature   cPPT/CTS: central polypurine tract and central termination sequence of HIV-1
   1225..1528    +  enhancer       CMV enhancer: human cytomegalovirus immediate early enhancer
   1529..1732    +  promoter       CMV promoter: human cytomegalovirus (CMV) immediate early promoter
   1756..1776    +  protein_bind   attB1: mutant version of attB; core recombination site for the Gateway® BP reaction BP Clonase™
   1809..3149    +  CDS            Kcna6 (fragment): KCNA6_RAT - Experimental evidence at protein level: Swiss-Prot protein existence level 1. Voltage-gated potassium channel that mediates transmembrane potassium transport in excitable membranes. Forms tetrameric potassium- selective channels through which potassium ions pass in accordance with their electrochemical gradient. The channel alternates between opened and closed conformations in response to the voltage difference across the membrane. Can form functional homotetrameric channels and heterotetrameric channels that contain variable proportions of KCNA1, KCNA2, KCNA4, KNCA5, KCNA6, and po
   3151..3171    -  protein_bind   attB2: mutant version of attB; core recombination site for the Gateway® BP reaction BP Clonase™
   3174..3215    +  CDS            V5 tag: epitope tag from simian virus 5
   3257..3845    +  misc_feature   WPRE: woodchuck hepatitis virus posttranscriptional regulatory element
   3896..3915    +  misc_feature   cPPT/CTS (fragment): central polypurine tract and central termination sequence of HIV-1
   3917..4150    +  LTR            3' LTR (ΔU3): self-inactivating 3' long terminal repeat (LTR) from HIV-1
   4228..4349    +  polyA_signal   SV40 poly(A) signal: SV40 polyadenylation signal
   4389..4524    +  rep_origin     SV40 ori: SV40 origin of replication
   4545..4563    -  promoter       T7 promoter: promoter for bacteriophage T7 RNA polymerase
   4571..4726    +  CDS            lacZα (fragment): LacZα fragment of β-galactosidase; lacZ fragment
   4731..5159    +  rep_origin     f1 ori (sequence partly withheld): f1 bacteriophage origin of replication; arrow indicates direction of (+) strand synthesis
   5212..5316    +  promoter       AmpR promoter: bla
   5317..6177    +  CDS            AmpR: β-lactamase; bla; confers resistance to ampicillin, carbenicillin, and related antibiotics
   6348..6936    +  rep_origin     ori: high-copy-number ColE1/pMB1/pBR322/pUC origin of replication
   7119..7211    +  CDS            lacI (fragment): lac repressor; lacI; The lac repressor binds to the lac operator to inhibit transcription in E. coli. This inhibition can be relieved by adding lactose or isopropyl-β-D-thiogalactopyranoside (IPTG).
   7224..7245    +  protein_bind   CAP binding site: CAP binding activates transcription in the presence of cAMP. E. coli catabolite activator protein
   7260..7290    +  promoter       lac promoter: promoter for the E. coli lac operon
   7298..7314    +  protein_bind   lac operator: The lac repressor binds to the lac operator to inhibit transcription in E. coli. This inhibition can be relieved by adding lactose or isopropyl-β-D-thiogalactopyranoside (IPTG). lac repressor encoded by lacI
   7359..7377    +  promoter       T3 promoter: promoter for bacteriophage T3 RNA polymerase
   7405..7631    +  promoter       RSV promoter: Rous sarcoma virus enhancer/promoter
   7632..7812    +  LTR            5' LTR (truncated): truncated 5' long terminal repeat (LTR) from HIV-1
   7859..7984    +  misc_feature   HIV-1 Ψ: packaging signal of human immunodeficiency virus type 1
   7968..8331    +  CDS            HIV-1 gag (fragment): gag protein from human immunodeficiency virus 1; gag
   8477..8710    +  misc_feature   RRE: The Rev response element (RRE) of HIV-1 allows for Rev-dependent mRNA export from the nucleus to the cytoplasm.
   9087..23      +  CDS            Rev (fragment) (across the origin): human immunodeficiency virus 1 (HIV-1) Rev protein; rev; enhances nuclear export of unspliced and incompletely spliced viral mRNAs
>Addgene plasmid #161680 | IDG_KCNA7_OE_1 | addgene full sequence | sequence record 334567 | Addgene NGS Result
ACCTCCCAACCCCGAGGGGACCCTTGCGCCTTTTCCAAGGCAGCCCTGGGTTTGCGCAGGGACGCGGCTG
CTCTGGGCGTGGTTCCGGGAAACGCAGCGGCGCCGACCCTGGGTCTCGCACATTCTTCACGTCCGTTCGC
AGCGTCACCCGGATCTTCGCCGCTACCCTTGTGGGCCCCCCGGCGACGCTTCCTGCTCCGCCCCTAAGTC
GGGAAGGTTCCTTGCGGTTCGCGGCGTGCCGGACGTGACAAACGGAAGCCGCACGTCTCACTAGTACCCT
CGCAGACGGACAGCGCCAGGGAGCAATGGCAGCGCGCCGACCGCGATGGGCTGTGGCCAATAGCGGCTGC
TCAGCAGGGCGCGCCGAGAGCAGCGGCCGGGAAGGGGCGGTGCGGGAGGCGGGGTGTGGGGCGGTAGTGT
GGGCCCTGTTCCTGCCCGCGCGGTGTTCCGCATTCTGCAAGCCTCCGGAGCGCACGTCGGCAGTCGGCTC
CCTCGTTGACCGAATCACCGACCTCTCTCCCCAGGGGGTACCACCATGGCCAAGCCTTTGTCTCAAGAAG
AATCCACCCTCATTGAAAGAGCAACGGCTACAATCAACAGCATCCCCATCTCTGAAGACTACAGCGTCGC
CAGCGCAGCTCTCTCTAGCGACGGCCGCATCTTCACTGGTGTCAATGTATATCATTTTACTGGGGGACCT
TGTGCAGAACTCGTGGTGCTGGGCACTGCTGCTGCTGCGGCAGCTGGCAACCTGACTTGTATCGTCGCGA
TCGGAAATGAGAACAGGGGCATCTTGAGCCCCTGCGGACGGTGCCGACAGGTGCTTCTCGATCTGCATCC
TGGGATCAAAGCCATAGTGAAGGACAGTGATGGACAGCCGACGGCAGTTGGGATTCGTGAATTGCTGCCC
TCTGGTTATGTGTGGGAGGGCCTGCAGCTGCAGTAGTAAGAATTCTAGATCTTGAGACAAATGGCAGTAT
TCATCCACAATTTTAAAAGAAAAGGGGGGATTGGGGGGTACAGTGCAGGGGAAAGAATAGTAGACATAAT
AGCAACAGACATACAAACTAAAGAATTACAAAAACAAATTACAAAAATTCAAAATTTTCGGGTTTATTAC
AGGGACAGCAGAGATCCACTTTGGCGCCGGCTCGAGGGGGCCCGGGGTTATTAATAGTAATCAATTACGG
GGTCATTAGTTCATAGCCCATATATGGAGTTCCGCGTTACATAACTTACGGTAAATGGCCCGCCTGGCTG
ACCGCCCAACGACCCCCGCCCATTGACGTCAATAATGACGTATGTTCCCATAGTAACGCCAATAGGGACT
TTCCATTGACGTCAATGGGTGGAGTATTTACGGTAAACTGCCCACTTGGCAGTACATCAAGTGTATCATA
TGCCAAGTACGCCCCCTATTGACGTCAATGACGGTAAATGGCCCGCCTGGCATTATGCCCAGTACATGAC
CTTATGGGACTTTCCTACTTGGCAGTACATCTACGTATTAGTCATCGCTATTACCATGGTGATGCGGTTT
TGGCAGTACATCAATGGGCGTGGATAGCGGTTTGACTCACGGGGATTTCCAAGTCTCCACCCCATTGACG
TCAATGGGAGTTTGTTTTGGCACCAAAATCAACGGGACTTTCCAAAATGTCGTAACAACTCCGCCCCATT
GACGCAAATGGGCGGTAGGCGTGTACGGTGGGAGGTCTATATAAGCAGAGCTCTCTGGCTAACTGTCGGG
ATCAACAAGTTTGTACAAAAAAGCAGGCACCATGGAGCCGCGGTGCCCGCCGCCGTGCGGCTGCTGCGAG
CGGCTGGTGCTCAACGTGGCCGGGCTGCGCTTCGAGACGCGGGCGCGCACGCTGGGCCGCTTCCCGGACA
CTCTGCTAGGGGACCCAGCGCGCCGCGGCCGCTTCTACGACGACGCGCGCCGCGAGTATTTCTTCGACCG
GCACCGGCCCAGCTTCGACGCCGTGCTCTACTACTACCAGTCCGGTGGGCGGCTGCGGCGGCCGGCGCAC
GTGCCGCTCGACGTCTTCCTGGAAGAGGTGGCCTTCTACGGGCTGGGCGCGGCGGCCCTGGCACGCCTGC
GCGAGGACGAGGGCTGCCCGGTGCCGCCCGAGCGCCCCCTGCCCCGCCGCGCCTTCGCCCGCCAGCTGTG
GCTGCTTTTCGAGTTTCCCGAGAGCTCTCAGGCCGCGCGCGTGCTCGCCGTAGTCTCCGTGCTGGTCATC
CTCGTCTCCATCGTCGTCTTCTGCCTCGAGACGCTGCCTGACTTCCGCGACGACCGCGACGGCACGGGGC
TTGCTGCTGCAGCCGCAGCCGGCCCGTTCCCCGCTCGGCTGAATGGCTCCAGCCAAATGCCTGGAAATCC
ACCCCGCCTGCCCTTCAATGACCCGTTCTTCGTGGTGGAGACGCTGTGTATTTGTTGGTTCTCCTTTGAG
CTGCTGGTACGCCTCCTGGTCTGTCCAAGCAAGGCTATCTTCTTCAAGAACGTGATGAACCTCATCGATT
TTGTGGCTATCCTTCCCTACTTTGTGGCACTGGGCACCGAGCTGGCCCGGCAGCGAGGGGTGGGCCAGCA
GGCCATGTCACTGGCCATCCTGAGAGTCATCCGATTGGTGCGTGTCTTCCGCATCTTCAAGCTGTCCCGG
CACTCAAAGGGCCTGCAAATCTTGGGCCAGACGCTTCGGGCCTCCATGCGTGAGCTGGGCCTCCTCATCT
TTTTCCTCTTCATCGGTGTGGTCCTCTTTTCCAGCGCCGTCTACTTTGCCGAAGTTGACCGGGTGGACTC
CCATTTCACTAGCATCCCTGAGTCCTTCTGGTGGGCGGTAGTCACCATGACTACAGTTGGCTATGGAGAC
ATGGCACCCGTCACTGTGGGTGGCAAGATAGTGGGCTCTCTGTGTGCCATTGCGGGCGTGCTGACTATTT
CCCTGCCAGTGCCCGTCATTGTCTCCAATTTCAGCTACTTTTATCACCGGGAGACAGAGGGCGAAGAGGC
TGGGATGTTCAGCCATGTGGACACGCAGCCTTGTGGCCCACTGGAGGGCAAGGCCAATGGGGGGCTGGTG
GACGGGGAGGTACCTGAGCTACCACCTCCACTCTGGGCACCCCCAGGGAAACACCTGGTCACCGAAGTGA
CAGCTTTCTTGTACAAAGTGGTTGGTAAGCCTATCCCTAACCCTCTCCTCGGTCTCGATTCTACGTAGTA
ATGAGCTAGCGCTAACCGGTGGCGCGTTAAGTCGACAATCAACCTCTGGATTACAAAATTTGTGAAAGAT
TGACTGGTATTCTTAACTATGTTGCTCCTTTTACGCTATGTGGATACGCTGCTTTAATGCCTTTGTATCA
TGCTATTGCTTCCCGTATGGCTTTCATTTTCTCCTCCTTGTATAAATCCTGGTTGCTGTCTCTTTATGAG
GAGTTGTGGCCCGTTGTCAGGCAACGTGGCGTGGTGTGCACTGTGTTTGCTGACGCAACCCCCACTGGTT
GGGGCATTGCCACCACCTGTCAGCTCCTTTCCGGGACTTTCGCTTTCCCCCTCCCTATTGCCACGGCGGA
ACTCATCGCCGCCTGCCTTGCCCGCTGCTGGACAGGGGCTCGGCTGTTGGGCACTGACAATTCCGTGGTG
TTGTCGGGGAAATCATCGTCCTTTCCTTGGCTGCTCGCCTGTGTTGCCACCTGGATTCTGCGCGGGACGT
CCTTCTGCTACGTCCCTTCGGCCCTCAATCCAGCGGACCTTCCTTCCCGCGGCCTGCTGCCGGCTCTGCG
GCCTCTTCCGCGTCTTCGCCTTCGCCCTCAGACGAGTCGGATCTCCCTTTGGGCCGCCTCCCCGCGTCGA
CTTTAAGACCAATGACTTACAAGGCAGCTGTAGATCTTAGCCACTTTTTAAAAGAAAAGGGGGGACTGGA
AGGGCTAATTCACTCCCAACGAAGACAAGATCTGCTTTTTGCTTGTACTGGGTCTCTCTGGTTAGACCAG
ATCTGAGCCTGGGAGCTCTCTGGCTAACTAGGGAACCCACTGCTTAAGCCTCAATAAAGCTTGCCTTGAG
TGCTTCAAGTAGTGTGTGCCCGTCTGTTGTGTGACTCTGGTAACTAGAGATCCCTCAGACCCTTTTAGTC
AGTGTGGAAAATCTCTAGCAGTACGTATAGTAGTTCATGTCATCTTATTATTCAGTATTTATAACTTGCA
AAGAAATGAATATCAGAGAGTGAGAGGAACTTGTTTATTGCAGCTTATAATGGTTACAAATAAAGCAATA
GCATCACAAATTTCACAAATAAAGCATTTTTTTCACTGCATTCTAGTTGTGGTTTGTCCAAACTCATCAA
TGTATCTTATCATGTCTGGCTCTAGCTATCCCGCCCCTAACTCCGCCCATCCCGCCCCTAACTCCGCCCA
GTTCCGCCCATTCTCCGCCCCATGGCTGACTAATTTTTTTTATTTATGCAGAGGCCGAGGCCGCCTCGGC
CTCTGAGCTATTCCAGAAGTAGTGAGGAGGCTTTTTTGGAGGCCTAGGGACGTACCCAATTCGCCCTATA
GTGAGTCGTATTACGCGCGCTCACTGGCCGTCGTTTTACAACGTCGTGACTGGGAAAACCCTGGCGTTAC
CCAACTTAATCGCCTTGCAGCACATCCCCCTTTCGCCAGCTGGCGTAATAGCGAAGAGGCCCGCACCGAT
CGCCCTTCCCAACAGTTGCGCAGCCTGAATGGCGAATGGG
[124 nt withheld, positions 4731-4854]
C
[91 nt withheld, positions 4856-4946]
A
[49 nt withheld, positions 4948-4996]
CCTTTGACGTTGGAGTCCACGTTCTTT
[37 nt withheld, positions 5024-5060]
ACCCTATCTCGGTCTATTCTTTTGATTTATAAGGGATTTTGCCGATTTCGGCCTATTGGTTAAAAAATGA
GCTGATTTAACAAAAATTTAACGCGAATTTTAACAAAATATTAACGCTTACAATTTAGGTGGCACTTTTC
GGGGAAATGTGCGCGGAACCCCTATTTGTTTATTTTTCTAAATACATTCAAATATGTATCCGCTCATGAG
ACAATAACCCTGATAAATGCTTCAATAATATTGAAAAAGGAAGAGTATGAGTATTCAACATTTCCGTGTC
GCCCTTATTCCCTTTTTTGCGGCATTTTGCCTTCCTGTTTTTGCTCACCCAGAAACGCTGGTGAAAGTAA
AAGATGCTGAAGATCAGTTGGGTGCACGAGTGGGTTACATCGAACTGGATCTCAACAGCGGTAAGATCCT
TGAGAGTTTTCGCCCCGAAGAACGTTTTCCAATGATGAGCACTTTTAAAGTTCTGCTATGTGGCGCGGTA
TTATCCCGTATTGACGCCGGGCAAGAGCAACTCGGTCGCCGCATACACTATTCTCAGAATGACTTGGTTG
AGTACTCACCAGTCACAGAAAAGCATCTTACGGATGGCATGACAGTAAGAGAATTATGCAGTGCTGCCAT
AACCATGAGTGATAACACTGCGGCCAACTTACTTCTGACAACGATCGGAGGACCGAAGGAGCTAACCGCT
TTTTTGCACAACATGGGGGATCATGTAACTCGCCTTGATCGTTGGGAACCGGAGCTGAATGAAGCCATAC
CAAACGACGAGCGTGACACCACGATGCCTGTAGCAATGGCAACAACGTTGCGCAAACTATTAACTGGCGA
ACTACTTACTCTAGCTTCCCGGCAACAATTAATAGACTGGATGGAGGCGGATAAAGTTGCAGGACCACTT
CTGCGCTCGGCCCTTCCGGCTGGCTGGTTTATTGCTGATAAATCTGGAGCCGGTGAGCGTGGGTCTCGCG
GTATCATTGCAGCACTGGGGCCAGATGGTAAGCCCTCCCGTATCGTAGTTATCTACACGACGGGGAGTCA
GGCAACTATGGATGAACGAAATAGACAGATCGCTGAGATAGGTGCCTCACTGATTAAGCATTGGTAACTG
TCAGACCAAGTTTACTCATATATACTTTAGATTGATTTAAAACTTCATTTTTAATTTAAAAGGATCTAGG
TGAAGATCCTTTTTGATAATCTCATGACCAAAATCCCTTAACGTGAGTTTTCGTTCCACTGAGCGTCAGA
CCCCGTAGAAAAGATCAAAGGATCTTCTTGAGATCCTTTTTTTCTGCGCGTAATCTGCTGCTTGCAAACA
AAAAAACCACCGCTACCAGCGGTGGTTTGTTTGCCGGATCAAGAGCTACCAACTCTTTTTCCGAAGGTAA
CTGGCTTCAGCAGAGCGCAGATACCAAATACTGTTCTTCTAGTGTAGCCGTAGTTAGGCCACCACTTCAA
GAACTCTGTAGCACCGCCTACATACCTCGCTCTGCTAATCCTGTTACCAGTGGCTGCTGCCAGTGGCGAT
AAGTCGTGTCTTACCGGGTTGGACTCAAGACGATAGTTACCGGATAAGGCGCAGCGGTCGGGCTGAACGG
GGGGTTCGTGCACACAGCCCAGCTTGGAGCGAACGACCTACACCGAACTGAGATACCTACAGCGTGAGCT
ATGAGAAAGCGCCACGCTTCCCGAAGGGAGAAAGGCGGACAGGTATCCGGTAAGCGGCAGGGTCGGAACA
GGAGAGCGCACGAGGGAGCTTCCAGGGGGAAACGCCTGGTATCTTTATAGTCCTGTCGGGTTTCGCCACC
TCTGACTTGAGCGTCGATTTTTGTGATGCTCGTCAGGGGGGCGGAGCCTATGGAAAAACGCCAGCAACGC
GGCCTTTTTACGGTTCCTGGCCTTTTGCTGGCCTTTTGCTCACATGTTCTTTCCTGCGTTATCCCCTGAT
TCTGTGGATAACCGTATTACCGCCTTTGAGTGAGCTGATACCGCTCGCCGCAGCCGAACGACCGAGCGCA
GCGAGTCAGTGAGCGAGGAAGCGGAAGAGCGCCCAATACGCAAACCGCCTCTCCCCGCGCGTTGGCCGAT
TCATTAATGCAGCTGGCACGACAGGTTTCCCGACTGGAAAGCGGGCAGTGAGCGCAACGCAATTAATGTG
AGTTAGCTCACTCATTAGGCACCCCAGGCTTTACACTTTATGCTTCCGGCTCGTATGTTGTGTGGAATTG
TGAGCGGATAACAATTTCACACAGGAAACAGCTATGACCATGATTACGCCAAGCGCGCAATTAACCCTCA
CTAAAGGGAACAAAAGCTGGAGCTGCAAGCTTAATGTAGTCTTATGCAATACTCTTGTAGTCTTGCAACA
TGGTAACGATGAGTTAGCAACATGCCTTACAAGGAGAGAAAAAGCACCGTGCATGCCGATTGGTGGAAGT
AAGGTGGTACGATCGTGCCTTATTAGGAAGGCAACAGACGGGTCTGACATGGATTGGACGAACCACTGAA
TTGCCGCATTGCAGAGATATTGTATTTAAGTGCCTAGCTCGATACATAAACGGGTCTCTCTGGTTAGACC
AGATCTGAGCCTGGGAGCTCTCTGGCTAACTAGGGAACCCACTGCTTAAGCCTCAATAAAGCTTGCCTTG
AGTGCTTCAAGTAGTGTGTGCCCGTCTGTTGTGTGACTCTGGTAACTAGAGATCCCTCAGACCCTTTTAG
TCAGTGTGGAAAATCTCTAGCAGTGGCGCCCGAACAGGGACTTGAAAGCGAAAGGGAAACCAGAGGAGCT
CTCTCGACGCAGGACTCGGCTTGCTGAAGCGCGCACGGCAAGAGGCGAGGGGCGGCGACTGGTGAGTACG
CCAAAAATTTTGACTAGCGGAGGCTAGAAGGAGAGAGATGGGTGCGAGAGCGTCAGTATTAAGCGGGGGA
GAATTAGATCGCGATGGGAAAAAATTCGGTTAAGGCCAGGGGGAAAGAAAAAATATAAATTAAAACATAT
AGTATGGGCAAGCAGGGAGCTAGAACGATTCGCAGTTAATCCTGGCCTGTTAGAAACATCAGAAGGCTGT
AGACAAATACTGGGACAGCTACAACCATCCCTTCAGACAGGATCAGAAGAACTTAGATCATTATATAATA
CAGTAGCAACCCTCTATTGTGTGCATCAAAGGATAGAGATAAAAGACACCAAGGAAGCTTTAGACAAGAT
AGAGGAAGAGCAAAACAAAAGTAAGACCACCGCACAGCAAGCGGCCGCTGATCTTCAGACCTGGAGGAGG
AGATATGAGGGACAATTGGAGAAGTGAATTATATAAATATAAAGTAGTAAAAATTGAACCATTAGGAGTA
GCACCCACCAAGGCAAAGAGAAGAGTGGTGCAGAGAGAAAAAAGAGCAGTGGGAATAGGAGCTTTGTTCC
TTGGGTTCTTGGGAGCAGCAGGAAGCACTATGGGCGCAGCGTCAATGACGCTGACGGTACAGGCCAGACA
ATTATTGTCTGGTATAGTGCAGCAGCAGAACAATTTGCTGAGGGCTATTGAGGCGCAACAGCATCTGTTG
CAACTCACAGTCTGGGGCATCAAGCAGCTCCAGGCAAGAATCCTGGCTGTGGAAAGATACCTAAAGGATC
AACAGCTCCTGGGGATTTGGGGTTGCTCTGGAAAACTCATTTGCACCACTGCTGTGCCTTGGAATGCTAG
TTGGAGTAATAAATCTCTGGAACAGATTTGGAATCACACGACCTGGATGGAGTGGGACAGAGAAATTAAC
AATTACACAAGCTTAATACACTCCTTAATTGAAGAATCGCAAAACCAGCAAGAAAAGAATGAACAAGAAT
TATTGGAATTAGATAAATGGGCAAGTTTGTGGAATTGGTTTAACATAACAAATTGGCTGTGGTATATAAA
ATTATTCATAATGATAGTAGGAGGCTTGGTAGGTTTAAGAATAGTTTTTGCTGTACTTTCTATAGTGAAT
AGAGTTAGGCAGGGATATTCACCATTATCGTTTCAGACCC
