>Addgene plasmid #161680 | IDG_KCNA7_OE_1 | depositor full sequence | sequence record 313379 | Full Sequence
ATGGAGCCGCGGTGCCCGCCGCCGTGCGGCTGCTGCGAGCGGCTGGTGCTCAACGTGGCCGGGCTGCGCT
TCGAGACGCGGGCGCGCACGCTGGGCCGCTTCCCGGACACTCTGCTAGGGGACCCAGCGCGCCGCGGCCG
CTTCTACGACGACGCGCGCCGCGAGTATTTCTTCGACCGGCACCGGCCCAGCTTCGACGCCGTGCTCTAC
TACTACCAGTCCGGTGGGCGGCTGCGGCGGCCGGCGCACGTGCCGCTCGACGTCTTCCTGGAAGAGGTGG
CCTTCTACGGGCTGGGCGCGGCGGCCCTGGCACGCCTGCGCGAGGACGAGGGCTGCCCGGTGCCGCCCGA
GCGCCCCCTGCCCCGCCGCGCCTTCGCCCGCCAGCTGTGGCTGCTTTTCGAGTTTCCCGAGAGCTCTCAG
GCCGCGCGCGTGCTCGCCGTAGTCTCCGTGCTGGTCATCCTCGTCTCCATCGTCGTCTTCTGCCTCGAGA
CGCTGCCTGACTTCCGCGACGACCGCGACGGCACGGGGCTTGCTGCTGCAGCCGCAGCCGGCCCGTTCCC
CGCTCGGCTGAATGGCTCCAGCCAAATGCCTGGAAATCCACCCCGCCTGCCCTTCAATGACCCGTTCTTC
GTGGTGGAGACGCTGTGTATTTGTTGGTTCTCCTTTGAGCTGCTGGTACGCCTCCTGGTCTGTCCAAGCA
AGGCTATCTTCTTCAAGAACGTGATGAACCTCATCGATTTTGTGGCTATCCTTCCCTACTTTGTGGCACT
GGGCACCGAGCTGGCCCGGCAGCGAGGGGTGGGCCAGCAGGCCATGTCACTGGCCATCCTGAGAGTCATC
CGATTGGTGCGTGTCTTCCGCATCTTCAAGCTGTCCCGGCACTCAAAGGGCCTGCAAATCTTGGGCCAGA
CGCTTCGGGCCTCCATGCGTGAGCTGGGCCTCCTCATCTTTTTCCTCTTCATCGGTGTGGTCCTCTTTTC
CAGCGCCGTCTACTTTGCCGAAGTTGACCGGGTGGACTCCCATTTCACTAGCATCCCTGAGTCCTTCTGG
TGGGCGGTAGTCACCATGACTACAGTTGGCTATGGAGACATGGCACCCGTCACTGTGGGTGGCAAGATAG
TGGGCTCTCTGTGTGCCATTGCGGGCGTGCTGACTATTTCCCTGCCAGTGCCCGTCATTGTCTCCAATTT
CAGCTACTTTTATCACCGGGAGACAGAGGGCGAAGAGGCTGGGATGTTCAGCCATGTGGACACGCAGCCT
TGTGGCCCACTGGAGGGCAAGGCCAATGGGGGGCTGGTGGACGGGGAGGTACCTGAGCTACCACCTCCAC
TCTGGGCACCCCCAGGGAAACACCTGGTCACCGAAGTGACAGCTTTCTTGTACAAAGTGGTTGGTAAGCC
TATCCCTAACCCTCTCCTCGGTCTCGATTCTACGTAG
